# Supplementary material for: A new class of type VI secretion system effectors can carry two toxic domains and are recognized through the WHIX motif for export
Source: PLoS Biol. 2025 Mar 17;23(3):e3003053. doi: 10.1371/journal.pbio.3003053 (PMC12135965; doi:10.1371/journal.pbio.3003053)
Supplement: S4 File — (ZIP) [file pbio.3003053.s012.zip › consensus.gbff]

LOCUS       contig_7               10275 bp    DNA     linear   UNK 06-JUN-2023
DEFINITION  contig_7, whole genome shotgun sequence.
ACCESSION   contig_7
VERSION     contig_7
KEYWORDS    .
SOURCE      None
  ORGANISM  .
            .
COMMENT     Annotated with Bakta
            Software: v1.6.1
            Database: v4.0
            DOI: 10.1099/mgen.0.000685
            URL: github.com/oschwengers/bakta
            
            ##Genome Annotation Summary:##
            Annotation Date                :: 06/06/2023, 21:43:00
            Annotation Pipeline            :: Bakta
            Annotation Software version    ::  v1.6.1
            Annotation Database version    ::  v4.0
            CDSs                           ::     4
            tRNAs                          ::     0
            tmRNAs                         ::     0
            rRNAs                          ::     0
            ncRNAs                         ::     2
            regulatory ncRNAs              ::     0
            CRISPR Arrays                  ::     0
            oriCs/oriVs                    ::     1
            oriTs                          ::     0
            gaps                           ::     0
            pseudogenes                    ::     0
FEATURES             Location/Qualifiers
     source          1..10275
                     /mol_type="genomic DNA"
     rep_origin      770..1715
                     /note="origin of replication"
                     /inference="similar to DNA sequence"
     gene            1401..1505
                     /locus_tag="NKHBJL_00005"
                     /gene="RNAI"
     ncRNA           1401..1505
                     /db_xref="RFAM:RF00106"
                     /db_xref="SO:0000655"
                     /product="RNAI"
                     /locus_tag="NKHBJL_00005"
                     /inference="profile:Rfam:RF00106"
                     /ncRNA_class="other"
                     /gene="RNAI"
     gene            complement(1716..2576)
                     /locus_tag="NKHBJL_00010"
                     /gene="blaTEM-116"
     CDS             complement(1716..2576)
                     /db_xref="COG:COG2367"
                     /db_xref="COG:V"
                     /db_xref="NCBIProtein:WP_000027050.1"
                     /db_xref="RefSeq:WP_000027050.1"
                     /db_xref="SO:0001217"
                     /db_xref="UniParc:UPI000002E509"
                     /db_xref="UniRef:UniRef100_Q79DR3"
                     /db_xref="UniRef:UniRef50_Q48406"
                     /db_xref="UniRef:UniRef90_Q79DR3"
                     /product="broad-spectrum class A beta-lactamase TEM-116"
                     /locus_tag="NKHBJL_00010"
                     /protein_id="gnl|Bakta|NKHBJL_00010"
                     /translation="MSIQHFRVALIPFFAAFCLPVFAHPETLVKVKDAEDQLGARVGYI
                     ELDLNSGKILESFRPEERFPMMSTFKVLLCGAVLSRIDAGQEQLGRRIHYSQNDLVEYS
                     PVTEKHLTDGMTVRELCSAAITMSDNTAANLLLTTIGGPKELTAFLHNMGDHVTRLDRW
                     EPELNEAIPNDERDTTMPVAMATTLRKLLTGELLTLASRQQLIDWMEADKVAGPLLRSA
                     LPAGWFIADKSGAGERGSRGIIAALGPDGKPSRIVVIYTTGSQATMDERNRQIAEIGAS
                     LIKHW"
                     /codon_start=1
                     /transl_table=11
                     /inference="ab initio prediction:Prodigal:2.6"
                     /inference="similar to AA sequence:RefSeq:WP_000027050.1"
                     /gene="blaTEM-116"
     gene            3345..4982
                     /locus_tag="NKHBJL_00015"
     CDS             3345..4982
                     /product="hypothetical protein"
                     /locus_tag="NKHBJL_00015"
                     /protein_id="gnl|Bakta|NKHBJL_00015"
                     /translation="MTGVIPLTTTPTKSHFANLKGTETRGKLCPKCLNCTDLDVALGRP
                     KCTGNIPSARVSILHEVRPVTSGCFPIMHDRTKIRQLPNLLRGYEHIRLSTHNVINAEN
                     APGGPYKIGTSGSCPNVTNGNGFFATMAWAVPKNDNNKTATNSLTIEVPYICTEGEDQI
                     TVWGFHSDNEIQMAKLYGDSKPQKFTSSANGVTTHYVSQIGGFPNQTEDGGLPQSGRIV
                     VDYMVQKSGKTGTITYQRGILLPQKVWCASGRSKVIKGSLPLIGEADCLHEKYGGLNKS
                     KPYYTGEHAKAIGNCPIWVKTPLKLANGTKYRPPAKLLKERGFFGAIAGFLEGGWEGMI
                     AGWHGYTSHGAHGVAVAADLKSTQEAINKITKNLNSLSELEVKNLQRLSGAMDELHNEI
                     LELDEKVDDLRADTISSQIELAVLLSNEGIINSEDEHLLALEGKLKKMLGPSAVEIGNG
                     CFETKHKCNQTCLDRIAAGTFDAGEFSLPTFDSLNITAASLNDDGLDNHTILLYYSTAA
                     SSLAVTLMIAIFVVYMVSRDNVSCSICL"
                     /codon_start=1
                     /transl_table=11
                     /inference="ab initio prediction:Prodigal:2.6"
     gene            6535..6639
                     /locus_tag="NKHBJL_00020"
                     /gene="RNAI"
     ncRNA           6535..6639
                     /db_xref="RFAM:RF00106"
                     /db_xref="SO:0000655"
                     /product="RNAI"
                     /locus_tag="NKHBJL_00020"
                     /inference="profile:Rfam:RF00106"
                     /ncRNA_class="other"
                     /gene="RNAI"
     gene            complement(6850..7710)
                     /locus_tag="NKHBJL_00025"
                     /gene="blaTEM-116"
     CDS             complement(6850..7710)
                     /db_xref="COG:COG2367"
                     /db_xref="COG:V"
                     /db_xref="NCBIProtein:WP_000027050.1"
                     /db_xref="RefSeq:WP_000027050.1"
                     /db_xref="SO:0001217"
                     /db_xref="UniParc:UPI000002E509"
                     /db_xref="UniRef:UniRef100_Q79DR3"
                     /db_xref="UniRef:UniRef50_Q48406"
                     /db_xref="UniRef:UniRef90_Q79DR3"
                     /product="broad-spectrum class A beta-lactamase TEM-116"
                     /locus_tag="NKHBJL_00025"
                     /protein_id="gnl|Bakta|NKHBJL_00025"
                     /translation="MSIQHFRVALIPFFAAFCLPVFAHPETLVKVKDAEDQLGARVGYI
                     ELDLNSGKILESFRPEERFPMMSTFKVLLCGAVLSRIDAGQEQLGRRIHYSQNDLVEYS
                     PVTEKHLTDGMTVRELCSAAITMSDNTAANLLLTTIGGPKELTAFLHNMGDHVTRLDRW
                     EPELNEAIPNDERDTTMPVAMATTLRKLLTGELLTLASRQQLIDWMEADKVAGPLLRSA
                     LPAGWFIADKSGAGERGSRGIIAALGPDGKPSRIVVIYTTGSQATMDERNRQIAEIGAS
                     LIKHW"
                     /codon_start=1
                     /transl_table=11
                     /inference="ab initio prediction:Prodigal:2.6"
                     /inference="similar to AA sequence:RefSeq:WP_000027050.1"
                     /gene="blaTEM-116"
     gene            8479..10116
                     /locus_tag="NKHBJL_00030"
     CDS             8479..10116
                     /product="hypothetical protein"
                     /locus_tag="NKHBJL_00030"
                     /protein_id="gnl|Bakta|NKHBJL_00030"
                     /translation="MTGVIPLTTTPTKSHFANLKGTETRGKLCPKCLNCTDLDVALGRP
                     KCTGNIPSARVSILHEVRPVTSGCFPIMHDRTKIRQLPNLLRGYEHIRLSTHNVINAEN
                     APGGPYKIGTSGSCPNVTNGNGFFATMAWAVPKNDNNKTATNSLTIEVPYICTEGEDQI
                     TVWGFHSDNEIQMAKLYGDSKPQKFTSSANGVTTHYVSQIGGFPNQTEDGGLPQSGRIV
                     VDYMVQKSGKTGTITYQRGILLPQKVWCASGRSKVIKGSLPLIGEADCLHEKYGGLNKS
                     KPYYTGEHAKAIGNCPIWVKTPLKLANGTKYRPPAKLLKERGFFGAIAGFLEGGWEGMI
                     AGWHGYTSHGAHGVAVAADLKSTQEAINKITKNLNSLSELEVKNLQRLSGAMDELHNEI
                     LELDEKVDDLRADTISSQIELAVLLSNEGIINSEDEHLLALEGKLKKMLGPSAVEIGNG
                     CFETKHKCNQTCLDRIAAGTFDAGEFSLPTFDSLNITAASLNDDGLDNHTILLYYSTAA
                     SSLAVTLMIAIFVVYMVSRDNVSCSICL"
                     /codon_start=1
                     /transl_table=11
                     /inference="ab initio prediction:Prodigal:2.6"
ORIGIN
        1 cccggggccg ggaggtcgcg tcaccgacca cgccgccggc ccaggcgacg cgcgacacgg
       61 acacctgtcc ccaaaaacgc caccatcgca gccacacacg gagcgcccgg ggccctctgg
      121 tcaaccccag gacacacgcg ggagcagcgc cgggccgggg acgccctccc ggcggtcacc
      181 taaatgctag agctcgctga tcagcctcga ctgtgccttc tagttgccag ccatctgttg
      241 tttgcccctc ccccgtgcct tccttgaccc tggaaggtgc cactcccact gtcctttcct
      301 aataaaatga ggaaattgga tcgcattgtc tgagtaggtg tcattctatt ctggggggtg
      361 gggtggggca ggacagcaag ggggaggatt gggaagacaa tagcaggcat gctggggatg
      421 cggtgggctc tatggcttct gaggcggaaa gaaccagctg cattaatgaa tcggccaacg
      481 cgcggggaga ggcggtttgc gtattgggcg ctcttccgct tgatgacctc tagctagagc
      541 ttggcgtaat catggtcata gctgtttcct gtgtgaaatt gttatccgct cacaattcca
      601 cacaacatac gagccggaag cataaagtgt aaagcctggg gtgcctaatg agtgagctaa
      661 ctcacattaa ttgcgttgcg ctcactgccc gctttccagt cgggaaacct gtcgtgccag
      721 ctgcattaat gaatcggcca acgcgcgggg agaggcggtt tgcgtattgg gcgctcttcc
      781 gcttcctcgc tcactgactc gctgcgctcg gtcgttcggc tgcggcgagc ggtatcagct
      841 cactcaaagg cggtaatacg gttatccaca gaatcagggg ataacgcagg aaagaacatg
      901 tgagcaaaag gccagcaaaa ggccaggaac cgtaaaaagg ccgcgttgct ggcgtttttc
      961 cataggctcc gcccccctga cgagcatcac aaaaatcgac gctcaagtca gaggtggcga
     1021 aacccgacag gactataaag ataccaggcg tttccccctg gaagctccct cgtgcgctct
     1081 cctgttccga ccctgccgct taccggatac ctgtccgcct ttctcccttc gggaagcgtg
     1141 gcgctttctc atagctcacg ctgtaggtat ctcagttcgg tgtaggtcgt tcgctccaag
     1201 ctgggctgtg tgcacgaacc ccccgttcag cccgaccgct gcgccttatc cggtaactat
     1261 cgtcttgagt ccaacccggt aagacacgac ttatcgccac tggcagcagc cactggtaac
     1321 aggattagca gagcgaggta tgtaggcggt gctacagagt tcttgaagtg gtggcctaac
     1381 tacggctaca ctagaagaac agtatttggt atctgcgctc tgctgaagcc agttaccttc
     1441 ggaaaaagag ttggtagctc ttgatccggc aaacaaacca ccgctggtag cggtggtttt
     1501 tttgtttgca agcagcagat tacgcgcaga aaaaaaggat ctcaagaaga tcctttgatc
     1561 ttttctacgg ggtctgacgc tcagtggaac gaaaactcac gttaagggat tttggtcatg
     1621 agattatcaa aaaggatctt cacctagatc cttttaaatt aaaaatgaag ttttaaatca
     1681 atctaaagta tatatgagta aacttggtct gacagttacc aatgcttaat cagtgaggca
     1741 cctatctcag cgatctgtct atttcgttca tccatagttg cctgactccc cgtcgtgtag
     1801 ataactacga tacgggaggg cttaccatct ggccccagtg ctgcaatgat accgcgagac
     1861 ccacgctcac cggctccaga tttatcagca ataaaccagc cagccggaag ggccgagcgc
     1921 agaagtggtc ctgcaacttt atccgcctcc atccagtcta ttaattgttg ccgggaagct
     1981 agagtaagta gttcgccagt taatagtttg cgcaacgttg ttgccattgc tacaggcata
     2041 gtggtgtcac gctcgtcgtt tggtatggct tcattcagct ccggttccca acgatcaagg
     2101 cgagttacat gatcccccat gttgtgcaaa aaagcggtta gctccttcgg tcctccgatc
     2161 gttgtcagaa gtaagttggc cgcagtgtta tcactcatgg ttatggcagc actgcataat
     2221 tctcttactg tcatgccatc cgtaagatgc ttttctgtga ctggtgagta ctcaaccaag
     2281 tcattctgag aatagtgtat gcggcgaccg agttgctctt gcccggcgtc aatacgggat
     2341 aataccgcgc cacatagcag aactttaaaa gtgctcatca ttggaaaacg ttcttcgggg
     2401 cgaaaactct caaggatctt accgctgttg agatccagtt cgatgtaacc cactcgtgca
     2461 cccaactgat cttcagcatc ttttactttc accagcgttt ctgggtgagc aaaaacagga
     2521 aggcaaaatg ccgcaaaaaa gggaataagg gcgacacgga aatgttgaat actcatactc
     2581 ttcctttttc aatattattg aagcatttat cagggttatt gtctcatgag cggatacata
     2641 tttgaatgta tttagaaaaa taaacaaata ggggttccgc gcacatttcc ccgaaaagtg
     2701 ccacctgacg tcatcgccac ctgacgtcga tatgccaagt acgcccccta ttgacgtcaa
     2761 tgacggtaaa tggcccgcct ggcattatgc ccagtacatg accttatggg actttcctac
     2821 ttggcagtac atctacgtat tagtcatcgc tattaccatg gtgatgcggt tttggcagta
     2881 catcaatggg cgtggatagc ggtttgactc acggggattt ccaagtctcc accccattga
     2941 cgtcaatggg agtttgtttt ggcaccaaaa tcaacgggac tttccaaaat gtcgtaacaa
     3001 ctccgcccca ttgacgcaaa tgggcggtag gcgtgtacgg tgggaggtct atataagcag
     3061 agctctctgg ctaactagag aacccactgc ttactggctt atcgaaatta atacgactca
     3121 ctatagggag acccaagctg ttaacgctag cagttaaccg gagtactggt cgacctccga
     3181 agttgggggg gagcagaagc agagcatttt ctaatatcca caaaatgaag gcaataattg
     3241 tactactcat ggtagtaaca tccaatgcag atcgaatctg cactgggata acatcgtcaa
     3301 actcaccaca tgttgtcaaa actgctactc aaggggaggt caatgtgact ggtgtaatac
     3361 cactgacaac aacacccacc aaatctcatt ttgcaaatct caaaggaaca gaaaccagag
     3421 ggaaactatg cccaaaatgc ctcaactgca cagatctgga cgtggccttg ggcagaccaa
     3481 aatgcacggg gaacataccc tcggcaagag tttcaatact ccatgaagtc agacctgtta
     3541 catctgggtg ctttcctata atgcacgaca gaacaaaaat tagacagctg cctaaccttc
     3601 tcagaggata cgaacatatc aggttatcaa ctcataacgt tatcaatgca gaaaatgcac
     3661 caggaggacc ctacaaaatt ggaacctcag ggtcttgccc taacgttacc aatggaaacg
     3721 gatttttcgc aacaatggct tgggccgtcc caaaaaacga caacaacaaa acagcaacaa
     3781 attcattaac aatagaagta ccatacattt gtacagaagg agaagaccaa attaccgttt
     3841 gggggttcca ctctgataac gaaatccaaa tggcaaagct ctatggggac tcaaagcccc
     3901 agaagttcac ctcatctgcc aacggagtga ccacacatta cgtttcacag attggtggct
     3961 tcccaaatca aacagaagac ggaggactac cacaaagtgg tagaattgtt gttgattaca
     4021 tggtgcaaaa atctgggaaa acaggaacaa ttacctatca aagaggtatt ttattgcctc
     4081 aaaaagtgtg gtgcgcaagt ggcaggagca aggtaataaa aggatccttg cctttaattg
     4141 gagaagcaga ttgcctccac gaaaaatacg gtggattaaa caaaagcaag ccttactaca
     4201 caggggaaca tgcaaaggcc ataggaaatt gcccaatatg ggtgaaaaca cccttgaagc
     4261 tggccaatgg aaccaaatat agacctcctg caaaactatt aaaggaaagg ggtttcttcg
     4321 gagctattgc tggtttctta gaaggaggat gggaaggaat gattgcaggt tggcacggat
     4381 acacatccca tggggcacat ggagtagcgg tggcagcaga ccttaagagc actcaagagg
     4441 ccataaacaa gataacaaaa aatctcaact ctttgagtga gctggaagta aagaatcttc
     4501 aaagactaag cggtgccatg gatgaactcc acaacgaaat actagaacta gacgagaaag
     4561 tggatgatct cagagctgat acaataagct cacaaataga actcgcagtc ctgctttcca
     4621 atgaaggaat aataaacagt gaagatgagc atctcttggc gcttgaagga aagctgaaga
     4681 aaatgctggg cccctctgct gtagagatag ggaatggatg ctttgaaacc aaacacaagt
     4741 gcaaccagac ctgtctcgac agaatagctg ctggtacctt tgatgcagga gaattttctc
     4801 tccccacttt tgattcactg aatattactg ctgcatcttt aaatgacgat ggattggata
     4861 atcatactat actgctttac tactcaactg ctgcctccag tttggctgta acattgatga
     4921 tagctatctt tgttgtttat atggtctcca gagacaatgt ttcttgctcc atctgtctat
     4981 aaggaaagtt aaggaaaatt aagccctgta ttttccttta ttgtagtgct tgtttgcttg
     5041 ttaccattac aaaaaacgtt attgaaaaat gctcttgtta ctactaataa cccggcggcc
     5101 caaaatgccg actcggagcg aaagatatac ctcccccggg gccgggaggt cgcgtcaccg
     5161 accacgccgc cggcccaggc gacgcgcgac acggacacct gtccccaaaa acgccaccat
     5221 cgcagccaca cacggagcgc ccggggccct ctggtcaacc ccaggacaca cgcgggagca
     5281 gcgccgggcc ggggacgccc tcccggcggt cacctaaatg ctagagctcg ctgatcagcc
     5341 tcgactgtgc cttctagttg ccagccatct gttgtttgcc cctcccccgt gccttccttg
     5401 accctggaag gtgccactcc cactgtcctt tcctaataaa atgaggaaat tgcatcgcat
     5461 tgtctgagta ggtgtcattc tattctgggg ggtggggtgg ggcaggacag caagggggag
     5521 gattgggaag acaatagcag gcatgctggg gatgcggtgg gctctatggc ttctgaggcg
     5581 gaaagaacca gctgcattaa tgaatcggcc aacgcgcggg gagaggcggt ttgcgtattg
     5641 ggcgctcttc cgcttgatga cctctagcta gagcttggcg taatcatggt catagctgtt
     5701 tcctgtgtga aattgttatc cgctcacaat tccacacaac atacgagccg gaagcataaa
     5761 gtgtaaagcc tggggtgcct aatgagtgag ctaactcaca ttaattgcgt tgcgctcact
     5821 gcccgctttc cagtcgggaa acctgtcgtg ccagctgcat taatgaatcg gccaacgcgc
     5881 ggggagaggc ggtttgcgta ttgggcgctc ttccgcttcc tcgctcactg actcgctgcg
     5941 ctcggtcgtt cggctgcggc gagcggtatc agctcactca aaggcggtaa tacggttatc
     6001 cacagaatca ggggataacg caggaaagaa catgtgagca aaaggccagc aaaaggccag
     6061 gaaccgtaaa aaggccgcgt tgctggcgtt tttccatagg ctccgccccc ctgacgagca
     6121 tcacaaaaat cgacgctcaa gtcagaggtg gcgaaacccg acaggactat aaagatacca
     6181 ggcgtttccc cctggaagct ccctcgtgcg ctctcctgtt ccgaccctgc cgcttaccgg
     6241 atacctgtcc gcctttctcc cttcgggaag cgtggcgctt tctcatagct cacgctgtag
     6301 gtatctcagt tcggtgtagg tcgttcgctc caagctgggc tgtgtgcacg aaccccccgt
     6361 tcagcccgac cgctgcgcct tatccggtaa ctatcgtctt gagtccaacc cggtaagaca
     6421 cgacttatcg ccactggcag cagccactgg taacaggatt agcagagcga ggtatgtagg
     6481 cggtgctaca gagttcttga agtggtggcc taactacggc tacactagaa gaacagtatt
     6541 tggtatctgc gctctgctga agccagttac cttcggaaaa agagttggta gctcttgatc
     6601 cggcaaacaa accaccgctg gtagcggtgg tttttttgtt tgcaagcagc agattacgcg
     6661 cagaaaaaaa ggatctcaag aagatccttt gatcttttct acggggtctg acgctcagtg
     6721 gaacgaaaac tcacgttaag ggattttggt catgagatta tcaaaaagga tcttcaccta
     6781 gatcctttta aattaaaaat gaagttttaa atcaatctaa agtatatatg agtaaacttg
     6841 gtctgacagt taccaatgct taatcagtga ggcacctatc tcagcgatct gtctatttcg
     6901 ttcatccata gttgcctgac tccccgtcgt gtagataact acgatacggg agggcttacc
     6961 atctggcccc agtgctgcaa tgataccgcg agacccacgc tcaccggctc cagatttatc
     7021 agcaataaac cagccagccg gaagggccga gcgcagaagt ggtcctgcaa ctttatccgc
     7081 ctccatccag tctattaatt gttgccggga agctagagta agtagttcgc cagttaatag
     7141 tttgcgcaac gttgttgcca ttgctacagg catagtggtg tcacgctcgt cgtttggtat
     7201 ggcttcattc agctccggtt cccaacgatc aaggcgagtt acatgatccc ccatgttgtg
     7261 caaaaaagcg gttagctcct tcggtcctcc gatcgttgtc agaagtaagt tggccgcagt
     7321 gttatcactc atggttatgg cagcactgca taattctctt actgtcatgc catccgtaag
     7381 atgcttttct gtgactggtg agtactcaac caagtcattc tgagaatagt gtatgcggcg
     7441 accgagttgc tcttgcccgg cgtcaatacg ggataatacc gcgccacata gcagaacttt
     7501 aaaagtgctc atcattggaa aacgttcttc ggggcgaaaa ctctcaagga tcttaccgct
     7561 gttgagatcc agttcgatgt aacccactcg tgcacccaac tgatcttcag catcttttac
     7621 tttcaccagc gtttctgggt gagcaaaaac aggaaggcaa aatgccgcaa aaaagggaat
     7681 aagggcgaca cggaaatgtt gaatactcat actcttcctt tttcaatatt attgaagcat
     7741 ttatcagggt tattgtctca tgagcggata catatttgaa tgtatttaga aaaataaaca
     7801 aataggggtt ccgcgcacat ttccccgaaa agtgccacct gacgtcatcg ccacctgacg
     7861 tcgatatgcc aagtacgccc cctattgacg tcaatgacgg taaatggccc gcctggcatt
     7921 atgcccagta catgacctta tgggactttc ctacttggca gtacatctac gtattagtca
     7981 tcgctattac catggtgatg cggttttggc agtacatcaa tgggcgtgga tagcggtttg
     8041 actcacgggg atttccaagt ctccacccca ttgacgtcaa tgggagtttg ttttggcacc
     8101 aaaatcaacg ggactttcca aaatgtcgta acaactccgc cccattgacg caaatgggcg
     8161 gtaggcgtgt acggtgggag gtctatataa gcagagctct ctggctaact agagaaccca
     8221 ctgcttactg gcttatcgaa attaatacga ctcactatag ggagacccaa gctgttaacg
     8281 ctagcagtta accggagtac tggtcgacct ccgaagttgg gggggagcag aagcagagca
     8341 ttttctaata tccacaaaat gaaggcaata attgtactac tcatggtagt aacatccaat
     8401 gcagatcgaa tctgcactgg gataacatcg tcaaactcac cacatgttgt caaaactgct
     8461 actcaagggg aggtcaatgt gactggtgta ataccactga caacaacacc caccaaatct
     8521 cattttgcaa atctcaaagg aacagaaacc agagggaaac tatgcccaaa atgcctcaac
     8581 tgcacagatc tggacgtggc cttgggcaga ccaaaatgca cggggaacat accctcggca
     8641 agagtttcaa tactccatga agtcagacct gttacatctg ggtgctttcc tataatgcac
     8701 gacagaacaa aaattagaca gctgcctaac cttctcagag gatacgaaca tatcaggtta
     8761 tcaactcata acgttatcaa tgcagaaaat gcaccaggag gaccctacaa aattggaacc
     8821 tcagggtctt gccctaacgt taccaatgga aacggatttt tcgcaacaat ggcttgggcc
     8881 gtcccaaaaa acgacaacaa caaaacagca acaaattcat taacaataga agtaccatac
     8941 atttgtacag aaggagaaga ccaaattacc gtttgggggt tccactctga taacgaaatc
     9001 caaatggcaa agctctatgg ggactcaaag ccccagaagt tcacctcatc tgccaacgga
     9061 gtgaccacac attacgtttc acagattggt ggcttcccaa atcaaacaga agacggagga
     9121 ctaccacaaa gtggtagaat tgttgttgat tacatggtgc aaaaatctgg gaaaacagga
     9181 acaattacct atcaaagagg tattttattg cctcaaaaag tgtggtgcgc aagtggcagg
     9241 agcaaggtaa taaaaggatc cttgccttta attggagaag cagattgcct ccacgaaaaa
     9301 tacggtggat taaacaaaag caagccttac tacacagggg aacatgcaaa ggccatagga
     9361 aattgcccaa tatgggtgaa aacacccttg aagctggcca atggaaccaa atatagacct
     9421 cctgcaaaac tattaaagga aaggggtttc ttcggagcta ttgctggttt cttagaagga
     9481 ggatgggaag gaatgattgc aggttggcac ggatacacat cccatggggc acatggagta
     9541 gcggtggcag cagaccttaa gagcactcaa gaggccataa acaagataac aaaaaatctc
     9601 aactctttga gtgagctgga agtaaagaat cttcaaagac taagcggtgc catggatgaa
     9661 ctccacaacg aaatactaga actagacgag aaagtggatg atctcagagc tgatacaata
     9721 agctcacaaa tagaactcgc agtcctgctt tccaatgaag gaataataaa cagtgaagat
     9781 gagcatctct tggcgcttga aggaaagctg aagaaaatgc tgggcccctc tgctgtagag
     9841 atagggaatg gatgctttga aaccaaacac aagtgcaacc agacctgtct cgacagaata
     9901 gctgctggta cctttgatgc aggagaattt tctctcccca cttttgattc actgaatatt
     9961 actgctgcat ctttaaatga cgatggattg gataatcata ctatactgct ttactactca
    10021 actgctgcct ccagtttggc tgtaacattg atgatagcta tctttgttgt ttatatggtc
    10081 tccagagaca atgtttcttg ctccatctgt ctataaggaa agttaaggaa aattaaagaa
    10141 aaaggcctgt attttccttt attgtagtgc ttgtttgctt gttaccatta caaaaaacgt
    10201 tattgaaaaa tgctcttgtt actactaata acccggcggc ccaaaatgcc gactcggagc
    10261 gaaagatata cctcc
//
